Addgene plasmid #38340: spitz (9 kb)
Depositing lab: Norbert Perrimon. Depositing organization: Harvard Medical School. Publication: The Drosophila spitz gene encodes a putative EGF-like growth factor involved in dorsal-ventral axis formation and neurogenesis. Rutledge BJ, Zhang K, Bier E, Jan YN, Perrimon N. Genes Dev. 1992 Aug;6(8):1503-17. 10.1101/gad.6.8.1503 PubMed 1644292.
Backbone
  Vector backbone: pCaSpeR-4
  Backbone size w/o insert (bp): 7855
  Vector type: Insect Expression
Growth in bacteria
  Bacterial resistance: Ampicillin, 100 μg/mL
  Growth temperature: 37°C
  Growth strain: DH5alpha
  Copy number: Unknown
Gene/Insert
  Gene/Insert name: spitz (alt name: spi)
  Species: D. melanogaster (fly)
  Entrez Gene: spi (a.k.a. Dmel_CG10334, CG10334, CT29014, Dmel\CG10334, EP(2)2378, Spi, Spitz, anon-WO0118547.158, l(2)01068, l(2)37Fa, l(2)s3547, s-spi, s.spi, sSpi)
Terms and licenses: Academic/Nonprofit Terms; Industry Terms: Not Available to Industry
Depositor comments: Perrimon Lab plasmid #10
How to cite: spitz (9 kb) was a gift from Norbert Perrimon (Addgene plasmid # 38340 ; http://n2t.net/addgene:38340 ; RRID:Addgene_38340)
