[The description below was written by a language model from this plasmid's Addgene catalogue record.]
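Description:
spitz (9 kb) is a Drosophila transformation construct built on the pCaSpeR-4 backbone (7855 bp without insert) and catalogued as an insect expression vector. pCaSpeR-4 is a standard P-element vector: P-element terminal repeats flank a mini-white eye-colour marker and a cloning site, so that when transposase is supplied the flanked segment can integrate into the fly germline and transformants can be recognised by rescue of eye pigmentation in a white mutant background. The backbone itself does not provide a promoter for the cloned DNA, so expression generally depends on regulatory sequences carried within the insert. In bacteria the plasmid is selected with ampicillin. The record lists the copy number as unknown, and no feature table is available to confirm individual elements.

The insert is spitz (spi, CG10334) from Drosophila melanogaster, a gene encoding an EGF-like growth factor implicated in dorsal-ventral axis formation and neurogenesis. The "9 kb" in the name most likely refers to the size of the cloned spitz fragment, which would suggest a genomic piece rather than a cDNA. However, the record does not give the insert size, its boundaries, its orientation, or whether it is genomic or cDNA, and it does not name a promoter, tags or mutations. Given the promoterless transformation backbone, a plausible use is generating transgenic flies carrying a spitz fragment, for example to test rescue of spi mutant phenotypes, but the catalogue entry does not state the intended purpose.
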