>Addgene plasmid #38340 | spitz (9 kb) | addgene partial sequence | sequence record 52301 | pCasper-R 5'-GTCGGCAAGAGACATCCACT-3'
CGTATTGAGTCTGAGTGAGACAGCGATATGATTGTTGATTAACCCTTAGCATGTCCGTGGGGTTTGAATT
AACTCATAATATTAATTAGACGAAATTATTTTTAAAGTTTTATTTTTAATAATTTGCGAGTACGCAAAGC
TTGGCTGCAGGTCGACCTCGAGGCCTCGAGTTAACGTTACGTTAACGTTAACGTTCGAGGTCGACTCTAG
AGGATCCAGATCCACTAGTGACTATCACATAAATAAATTAGAATATTCGTTGTCCGCTGCTAGGGCGTCG
TCAAATCTCTTTGGAATCGGGTTTCTCTACATAGGTATGCTGCTGGTGGAACGTAAACGTTGAGTTAGGG
GTGATGTGTGTATCTGTGGGGAAGATGGAAAGACATTAGTGGCCAGTAGTCTCCAAGCACCATCGATGGT
TTTTAACTCTAAAACTGTGTACTCAACAGAAGGGGGAAAATCAAACTGCGTAAAATCATAATTATATATG
TATGTATTTATAAAAGTATAAACTATAATAGATCGCTTTGAATAGTAGTTATGTTACAATCAGCAAATTT
TACTCCTTTCTTCACATCCAATTCACTTTCGGTTTAAAATTTCATTTACGTTGTCTCCCGTTGATTATCC
TAGCTCATCAAAGCTGGCTGTGATATGCGTTGGGTATCCATATCACAACCACTTGATGAGGCTTAGATAA
TCAACATCGTACAGGTAAGGAACAGTTTCCTTAACTTTATGAATTAGTAACATGGTTAGTAA
