>Addgene plasmid #38340 | spitz (9 kb) | addgene partial sequence | sequence record 53150 | pCasper-F 5'-gggttttattaacttacat-3'
ATCCGCGGCCGCATAGGCCACTAGTTCTTTCATTATTACTAATAACTAACTAATCGTTACAAATATAAAT
AGAAATTAAACAACGTTTGGGATATTTAGAACTTAAGTCTGTAATGTTTAGGTGGATTCTTCTTGTTTTA
CTCCTCTCAAATAAATTTATGAATTGATTTTTATTTATAGTACATAAGAAAATGTAAAATTCAGTAAACA
AATAAACTAATATTAAAGTTATCAGATATTTTTTTTAATTTCGCTTTACAGCACTGATTTTTATGCTGCC
TCGCGATAGTGTCATCTCCCTCCAGCTAAAGTCTGGCAACACTTGTTCATTTAAGACGCGACACAACGAA
TTGTACTCTTTCAGTTTTTCAAAAAGAAAATGGCATGAAAACAGGCCAAAAAAGTGCGACAAACGAAGAG
CTAAATCCCAAAGTAAGTGGTAAAGTAAGTGATAAACATCCAAATGAAAGCAACCCAAATGCATACATAA
ATGCGCGAGTGTGTGTGCTAAATTATAACAGTAGTGACTGTGTACCTTCACGGAAAAAGGGAAATGAAGA
CAGGAAACTGGGTTTTTTTACTCCAGATGACTATTTTTATTGAATTTACGCAGTTGCTGTACTAAATAGG
CGAGTGTTTTTGTGTATGTGTGTGTGGGCGCCGCAAGCAGCAGTAAATTCTCCTGTGTGTATATGTGTTT
TTTTTTTCTATGGCCGTCTCCTTTTTACACACACTAGCGCACAATACAGCTGCGCCTTGTTTTTTGCCGA
CATTTTTTCTGCTTAGTTTTATTTATTTTATTTCAATTAGGCAGACAAATTATTTTGCTCGCTTTGTGGA
GCCATCA
